Addgene plasmid #184891: pMRX-IZ-ANXA5-mRuby3
Purpose: Stable expression of ANXA5-mRuby3 (Annexin A5-mRuby3) in mammalian cells
Depositing lab: Noboru Mizushima. Depositing organization: The University of Tokyo. Publication: Annexins A1 and A2 are recruited to larger lysosomal injuries independently of ESCRTs to promote repair. Yim WW, Yamamoto H, Mizushima N. FEBS Lett. 2022 Mar 11. doi: 10.1002/1873-3468.14329. PubMed 35274304.
Backbone
  Vector backbone: pMRX-IZ
  Vector type: Mammalian Expression
  Selectable markers: Zeocin
Growth in bacteria
  Bacterial resistance: Ampicillin, 100 μg/mL
  Growth temperature: 37°C
  Growth strain: DH5alpha
  Copy number: Unknown
Gene/Insert
  Gene/Insert name: ANXA5 (alt name: Annexin A5)
  Species: H. sapiens (human)
  Insert size (bp): 960
  Entrez Gene: ANXA5 (a.k.a. ANX5, CPB-I, ENX2, HEL-S-7, PP4, RPRGL3, VAC-alph)
  Tag / fusion protein: mRuby3 (C terminal on insert)
Terms and licenses: Academic/Nonprofit Terms; Industry Terms: Not Available to Industry
How to cite: pMRX-IZ-ANXA5-mRuby3 was a gift from Noboru Mizushima (Addgene plasmid # 184891 ; http://n2t.net/addgene:184891 ; RRID:Addgene_184891)
