[The description below was written by a language model from this plasmid's Addgene catalogue record and pLannotate feature annotations shown in this document.]
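Description:
pMRX-IZ-ANXA5-mRuby3 is a Moloney murine leukemia virus-based retroviral vector built on the pMRX-IZ backbone for stable expression of a fluorescently tagged human Annexin A5 in mammalian cells. Although the catalogue lists it simply as a mammalian expression plasmid, the feature table of the 7,592-nt sequence shows a gammaretroviral transfer architecture. A CMV enhancer lies directly upstream of a partial 5' LTR, followed by the MMLV Ψ packaging signal, a truncated gag lacking its start codon, and a pol region that carries the splice acceptor. LTR sequences close the proviral unit downstream. No separate internal promoter is annotated, so transcription of the payload presumably originates from the hybrid CMV enhancer/LTR region, though the record does not state this explicitly. In bacteria the plasmid is maintained through a high-copy ColE1/pUC-type origin and selected with ampicillin via the β-lactamase gene and its own promoter. A short lacI fragment is a backbone remnant.

The payload is the 960-bp human ANXA5 coding sequence joined at its C terminus to mRuby3, a constitutively fluorescent red protein. Downstream, an EMCV internal ribosome entry site (IRES2) drives translation of BleoR (Sh ble) from the same transcript. Zeocin resistance is therefore coupled to expression of the fusion, which allows transduced cells to be selected. The packaging signal allows the transcript to be incorporated into retroviral particles when gag, pol and env functions are supplied in trans, leading to genomic integration in target cells. The stated purpose is stable expression of ANXA5-mRuby3. The associated study concerns annexin recruitment to damaged lysosomes, so the construct is probably used for live imaging of Annexin A5 localisation.
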