Features (pLannotate 1.2.2; 15 found; start..end, strand, type, name):
    364..659     +  LTR            3' LTR (ΔU3) (fragment): self-inactivating 3' long terminal repeat (LTR) from Moloney murine leukemia virus
    722..1079    +  misc_feature   MMLV Ψ: packaging signal of Moloney murine leukemia virus (MMLV)
   1144..1560    +  CDS            gag (truncated): truncated Moloney murine leukemia virus (MMLV) gag gene lacking the start codon
   1570..1944    +  misc_feature   pol region: Moloney murine leukemia virus (MMLV) pol region containing the splice acceptor site
   1971..2930    +  CDS            ANXA5: ANXA5_HUMAN - Also known as ANX5, ENX2, PP4. Experimental evidence at protein level: Swiss-Prot protein existence level 1. This protein is an anticoagulant protein that acts as an indirect inhibitor of the thromboplastin-specific complex, which is involved in the blood coagulation cascade. From Homo sapiens (Human).
   2970..3677    +  CDS            mRuby3: mRuby3 is a basic (constitutively fluorescent) red fluorescent protein published in 2016, derived from Entacmaea quadricolor. It has low acid sensitivity.
   3715..4290    +  misc_feature   IRES2: internal ribosome entry site (IRES) of the encephalomyocarditis virus (EMCV)
   4297..4671    +  CDS            BleoR: antibiotic-binding protein; Sh ble from Streptoalloteichus hindustanus; confers resistance to bleomycin, phleomycin, and Zeocin™
   4779..4900    +  LTR            3' LTR (ΔU3) (fragment): self-inactivating 3' long terminal repeat (LTR) from Moloney murine leukemia virus
   4901..5370    +  LTR            LTR: long terminal repeat from Moloney murine leukemia virus
   5436..5488    -  CDS            lacI (fragment): lac repressor; lacI; The lac repressor binds to the lac operator to inhibit transcription in E. coli. This inhibition can be relieved by adding lactose or isopropyl-β-D-thiogalactopyranoside (IPTG).
   5671..6259    -  rep_origin     ori: high-copy-number ColE1/pMB1/pBR322/pUC origin of replication
   6423..7283    -  CDS            AmpR: β-lactamase; bla; confers resistance to ampicillin, carbenicillin, and related antibiotics
   7284..7388    -  promoter       AmpR promoter: bla
   7576..363     +  enhancer       CMV enhancer (across the origin): human cytomegalovirus immediate early enhancer
>Addgene plasmid #184891 | pMRX-IZ-ANXA5-mRuby3 | addgene full sequence | sequence record 364037 | Addgene NGS Result
AGTTATTAATAGTAATCAATTACGGGGTCATTAGTTCATAGCCCATATATGGAGTTCCGCGTTACATAAC
TTACGGTAAATGGCCCGCCTGGCTGACCGCCCAACGACCCCCGCCCATTGACGTCAATAATGACGTATGT
TCCCATAGTAACGCCAATAGGGACTTTCCATTGACGTCAATGGGTGGAGTATTTACGGTAAACTGCCCAC
TTGGCAGTACATCAAGTGTATCATATGCCAAGTACGCCCCCTATTGACGTCAATGACGGTAAATGGCCCG
CCTGGCATTATGCCCAGTACATGACCTTATGGGACTTTCCTACTTGGCAGTACATCTACGTATTAGTCAT
CGCTATTACCATGCTAGAGAACCATCAGATGTTTCCAGGGTGCCCCAAGGACCTGAAATGACCCTGTGCC
TTATTTGAACTAACCAATCAGTTCGCTTCTCGCTTCTGTTCGCGCGCTTCTGCTCCCCGAGCTCAATAAA
AGAGCCCACAACCCCTCACTCGGCGCGCCAGTCCTCCGATTGACTGAGTCGCCCGGGTACCCGTGTATCC
AATAAACCCTCTTGCAGTTGCATCCGACTTGTGGTCTCGCTGTTCCTTGGGAGGGTCTCCTCTGAGTGAT
TGACTACCCGTCAGCGGGGGTCTTTCATTTGGGGGCTCGTCCGGGATCGGGAGACCCCTGCCCAGGGACC
ACCGACCCACCACCGGGAGGTAAGCTGGCCAGCAACTTATCTGTGTCTGTCCGATTGTCTAGTGTCTATG
ACTGATTTTATGCGCCTGCGTCGGTACTAGTTAGCTAACTAGCTCTGTATCTGGCGGACCCGTGGTGGAA
CTGACGAGTTCGGAACACCCGGCCGCAACCCTGGGAGACGTCCCAGGGACTTCGGGGGCCGTTTTTGTGG
CCCGACCTGAGTCCAAAAATCCCGATCGTTTTGGACTCTTTGGTGCACCCCCCTTAGAGGAGGGATATGT
GGTTCTGGTAGGAGACGAGAACCTAAAACAGTTCCCGCCTCCGTCTGAATTTTTGCTTTCGGTTTGGGAC
CGAAGCCGCGCCGCGCGTCTTGTCTGCTGCAGCATCGTTCTGTGTTGTCTCTGTCTGACTGTGTTTCTGT
ATTTGTCTGAAAATATGGGCCCGGGCCAGACTGTTACCACTCCCTTAAGTTTGACCTTAGGTCACTGGAA
AGATGTCGAGCGGATCGCTCACAACCAGTCGGTAGATGTCAAGAAGAGACGTTGGGTTACCTTCTGCTCT
GCAGAATGGCCAACCTTTAACGTCGGATGGCCGCGAGACGGCACCTTTAACCGAGACCTCATCACCCAGG
TTAAGATCAAGGTCTTTTCACCTGGCCCGCATGGACACCCAGACCAGGTCCCCTACATCGTGACCTGGGA
AGCCTTGGCTTTTGACCCCCCTCCCTGGGTCAAGCCCTTTGTACACCCTAAGCCTCCGCCTCCTCTTCCT
CCATCCGCCCCGTCTCTCCCCCTTGAACCTCCTCGTTCGACCCCGCCTCGATCCTCCCTTTATCCAGCCC
TCACTCCTTCTCTAGGCGCCCCCATATGGCCATATGAGATCTTATATGGGGCACCCCCGCCCCTTGTAAA
CTTCCCTGACCCTGACATGACAAGAGTTACTAACAGCCCCTCTCTCCAAGCTCACTTACAGGCTCTCTAC
TTAGTCCAGCACGAAGTCTGGAGACCTCTGGCGGCAGCCTACCAAGAACAACTGGACCGACCGGTGGTAC
CTCACCCTTACCGAGTCGGCGACACAGTGTGGGTCCGCCGACACCAGACTAAGAACCTAGAACCTCGCTG
GAAAGGACCTTACACAGTCCTGCTGACCACCCCCACCGCCCTCAAAGTAGACGGCATCGCAGCTTGGATA
CACGCCGCCCACGTGAAGGCTGCCGACCCCGGGGGTGGACCATCCTCTAGACTGCCGGATCTGCCATCGA
TATAAAGCTTATGGCACAGGTTCTCAGAGGCACTGTGACTGACTTCCCTGGATTTGATGAGCGGGCTGAT
GCAGAAACTCTTCGGAAGGCTATGAAAGGCTTGGGCACAGATGAGGAGAGCATCCTGACTCTGTTGACAT
CCCGAAGTAATGCTCAGCGCCAGGAAATCTCTGCAGCTTTTAAGACTCTGTTTGGCAGGGATCTTCTGGA
TGACCTGAAATCAGAACTAACTGGAAAATTTGAAAAATTAATTGTGGCTCTGATGAAACCCTCTCGGCTT
TATGATGCTTATGAACTGAAACATGCCTTGAAGGGAGCTGGAACAAATGAAAAAGTACTGACAGAAATTA
TTGCTTCAAGGACACCTGAAGAACTGAGAGCCATCAAACAAGTTTATGAAGAAGAATATGGCTCAAGCCT
GGAAGATGACGTGGTGGGGGACACTTCAGGGTACTACCAGCGGATGTTGGTGGTTCTCCTTCAGGCTAAC
AGAGACCCTGATGCTGGAATTGATGAAGCTCAAGTTGAACAAGATGCTCAGGCTTTATTTCAGGCTGGAG
AACTTAAATGGGGGACAGATGAAGAAAAGTTTATCACCATCTTTGGAACACGAAGTGTGTCTCATTTGAG
AAAGGTGTTTGACAAGTACATGACTATATCAGGATTTCAAATTGAGGAAACCATTGACCGCGAGACTTCT
GGCAATTTAGAGCAACTACTCCTTGCTGTTGTGAAATCTATTCGAAGTATACCTGCCTACCTTGCAGAGA
CCCTCTATTATGCTATGAAGGGAGCTGGGACAGATGATCATACCCTCATCAGAGTCATGGTTTCCAGGAG
TGAGATTGATCTGTTTAACATCAGGAAGGAGTTTAGGAAGAATTTTGCCACCTCTCTTTATTCCATGATT
AAGGGAGATACATCTGGGGACTATAAGAAAGCTCTTCTGCTGCTCTGTGGAGAAGATGACAAGCTTAAAG
GATCCGGGAATTCGGGCTCTGGTTCAGGCGTGAGCAAGGGCGAGGAGCTCATCAAGGAGAACATGCGGAT
GAAAGTCGTCATGGAAGGCTCTGTCAATGGGCACCAGTTCAAGTGTACCGGAGAAGGGGAAGGGCGTCCC
TATGAAGGCGTACAAACCATGCGCATCAAAGTGATAGAGGGCGGGCCACTCCCTTTTGCCTTCGACATTC
TGGCTACCTCCTTCATGTATGGCAGTCGGACATTCATCAAGTATCCCGCAGACATTCCGGACTTCTTCAA
ACAGTCCTTTCCAGAAGGCTTTACATGGGAGAGGGTGACTAGGTACGAAGATGGCGGAGTGGTTACTGTG
ACTCAGGACACGTCATTGGAGGACGGAGAGCTGGTGTACAATGTGAAAGTACGCGGAGTGAACTTTCCCA
GCAATGGTCCTGTTATGCAGAAGAAAACCAAGGGTTGGGAACCCAATACGGAGATGATGTATCCAGCTGA
TGGTGGCCTGAGGGGATACACAGACATAGCCCTGAAAGTCGATGGAGGTGGCCATCTGCACTGCAACTTT
GTGACCACCTACAGAAGCAAGAAAACTGTGGGGAACATTAAGATGCCTGGAGTGCATGCAGTCGATCACA
GACTTGAGAGAATCGAGGAGTCTGATAACGAGACATACGTGGTACAACGAGAAGTTGCCGTTGCGAAGTA
CAGCAATCTGGGCGGGGGCATGGACGAGCTGTACAAGTAATGATTTCTCGAGAGCGGCCGCTACGTAAAT
TCCGCCCCCCCCCCTAACGTTACTGGCCGAAGCCGCTTGGAATAAGGCCGGTGTGCGTTTGTCTATATGT
TATTTTCCACCATATTGCCGTCTTTTGGCAATGTGAGGGCCCGGAAACCTGGCCCTGTCTTCTTGACGAG
CATTCCTAGGGGTCTTTCCCCTCTCGCCAAAGGAATGCAAGGTCTGTTGAATGTCGTGAAGGAAGCAGTT
CCTCTGGAAGTTTCTTGAAGACAAACAACGTCTGTAGCGACCCTTTGCAGGCAGCGGAACCCCCCACCTG
GCGACAGGTGCCTCTGCGGCCAAAAGCCACGTGTATAAGATACACCTGCAAAGGCGGCACAACCCCAGTG
CCACGTTGTGAGTTGGATAGTTGTGGAAAGAGTCAAATGGCTCTCCTCAAGCGTATTCAACAAGGGGCTG
AAGGATGCCCAGAAGGTACCCCATTGTATGGGATCTGATCTGGGGCCTCGGTGCACATGCTTTACATGTG
TTTAGTCGAGGTTAAAAAAACGTCTAGGCCCCCCGAACCACGGGGACGTGGTTTTCCTTTGAAAAACACG
ATGATAATATGGCCACAACCGTCGACATGGCCAAGTTGACCAGTGCCGTTCCGGTGCTCACCGCGCGCGA
CGTCGCCGGAGCGGTCGAGTTCTGGACCGACCGGCTCGGGTTCTCCCGGGACTTCGTGGAGGACGACTTC
GCCGGTGTGGTCCGGGACGACGTGACCCTGTTCATCAGCGCGGTCCAGGACCAGGTGGTGCCGGACAACA
CCCTGGCCTGGGTGTGGGTGCGCGGCCTGGACGAGCTGTACGCCGAGTGGTCGGAGGTCGTGTCCACGAA
CTTCCGGGACGCCTCCGGGCCGGCCATGACCGAGATCGGCGAGCAGCCGTGGGGGCGGGAGTTCGCCCTG
CGCGACCCGGCCGGCAACTGCGTGCACTTCGTGGCCGAGGAGCAGGACTGAGTCGACCGCCCGCCCCACG
ACCCGCAGCGCCCGACCGAAAGGAGCGCACGACCCCATGGCTCGACGATAAAATAAAAGATTTTATTTAG
TCTCCAGAAAAAGGGGGGAATGAAAGACCCCACCTGTAGGTTTGGCAAGCTAGCTTAAGTAACGCCATTT
TGCAAGGCATGGAAAAATACATAACTGAGAATAGAGAAGTTCAGATCAAGGTCAGGAACAGATGGAACAG
CTGAATATGGGCCAAACAGGATATCTGTGGTAAGCAGTTCCTGCCCCGGCTCAGGGCCAAGAACAGATGG
AACAGCTGAATATGGGCCAAACAGGATATCTGTGGTAAGCAGTTCCTGCCCCGGCTCAGGGCCAAGAACA
GATGGTCCCCAGATGCGGTCCAGCCCTCAGCAGTTTCTAGAGAACCATCAGATGTTTCCAGGGTGCCCCA
AGGACCTGAAATGACCCTGTGCCTTATTTGAACTAACCAATCAGTTCGCTTCTCGCTTCTGTTCGCGCGC
TTCTGCTCCCCGAGCTCAATAAAAGAGCCCACAACCCCTCACTCGGGGCGCCAGTCCTCCGATTGACTGA
GTCGCCCGGGTACCCGTGTATCCAATAAACCCTCTTGCAGTTGCATCCGACTTGTGGTCTCGCTGTTCCT
TGGGAGGGTCTCCTCTGAGTGATTGACTACCCGTCAGCGGGGGTCTTTCACATGCAGCATGTATCAAAAT
TAATTTGGTTTTTTTTCTTAAGTATTTACATTAAATGGCCATAGTTGCATTAATGAATCGGCCAACGCGC
GGGGAGAGGCGGTTTGCGTATTGGGCGCTCTTCCGCTTCCTCGCTCACTGACTCGCTGCGCTCGGTCGTT
CGGCTGCGGCGAGCGGTATCAGCTCACTCAAAGGCGGTAATACGGTTATCCACAGAATCAGGGGATAACG
CAGGAAAGAACATGTGAGCAAAAGGCCAGCAAAAGGCCAGGAACCGTAAAAAGGCCGCGTTGCTGGCGTT
TTTCCATAGGCTCCGCCCCCCTGACGAGCATCACAAAAATCGACGCTCAAGTCAGAGGTGGCGAAACCCG
ACAGGACTATAAAGATACCAGGCGTTTCCCCCTGGAAGCTCCCTCGTGCGCTCTCCTGTTCCGACCCTGC
CGCTTACCGGATACCTGTCCGCCTTTCTCCCTTCGGGAAGCGTGGCGCTTTCTCATAGCTCACGCTGTAG
GTATCTCAGTTCGGTGTAGGTCGTTCGCTCCAAGCTGGGCTGTGTGCACGAACCCCCCGTTCAGCCCGAC
CGCTGCGCCTTATCCGGTAACTATCGTCTTGAGTCCAACCCGGTAAGACACGACTTATCGCCACTGGCAG
CAGCCACTGGTAACAGGATTAGCAGAGCGAGGTATGTAGGCGGTGCTACAGAGTTCTTGAAGTGGTGGCC
TAACTACGGCTACACTAGAAGAACAGTATTTGGTATCTGCGCTCTGCTGAAGCCAGTTACCTTCGGAAAA
AGAGTTGGTAGCTCTTGATCCGGCAAACAAACCACCGCTGGTAGCGGTGGTTTTTTTGTTTGCAAGCAGC
AGATTACGCGCAGAAAAAAAGGATCTCAAGAAGATCCTTTGATCTTTTCTACGGGGTCTGACGCTCAGTG
GAACGAAAACTCACGTTAAGGGATTTTGGTCATGAGATTATCAAAAAGGATCTTCACCTAGATCCTTTTG
CGGCCGGCCGCAAATCAATCTAAAGTATATATGAGTAAACTTGGTCTGACAGTTACCAATGCTTAATCAG
TGAGGCACCTATCTCAGCGATCTGTCTATTTCGTTCATCCATAGTTGCCTGACTCCCCGTCGTGTAGATA
ACTACGATACGGGAGGGCTTACCATCTGGCCCCAGTGCTGCAATGATACCGCGAGACCCACGCTCACCGG
CTCCAGATTTATCAGCAATAAACCAGCCAGCCGGAAGGGCCGAGCGCAGAAGTGGTCCTGCAACTTTATC
CGCCTCCATCCAGTCTATTAATTGTTGCCGGGAAGCTAGAGTAAGTAGTTCGCCAGTTAATAGTTTGCGC
AACGTTGTTGCCATTGCTACAGGCATCGTGGTGTCACGCTCGTCGTTTGGTATGGCTTCATTCAGCTCCG
GTTCCCAACGATCAAGGCGAGTTACATGATCCCCCATGTTGTGCAAAAAAGCGGTTAGCTCCTTCGGTCC
TCCGATCGTTGTCAGAAGTAAGTTGGCCGCAGTGTTATCACTCATGGTTATGGCAGCACTGCATAATTCT
CTTACTGTCATGCCATCCGTAAGATGCTTTTCTGTGACTGGTGAGTACTCAACCAAGTCATTCTGAGAAT
AGTGTATGCGGCGACCGAGTTGCTCTTGCCCGGCGTCAACACGGGATAATACCGCGCCACATAGCAGAAC
TTTAAAAGTGCTCATCATTGGAAAACGTTCTTCGGGGCGAAAACTCTCAAGGATCTTACCGCTGTTGAGA
TCCAGTTCGATGTAACCCACTCGTGCACCCAACTGATCTTCAGCATCTTTTACTTTCACCAGCGTTTCTG
GGTGAGCAAAAACAGGAAGGCAAAATGCCGCAAAAAAGGGAATAAGGGCGACACGGAAATGTTGAATACT
CATACTCTTCCTTTTTCAATATTATTGAAGCATTTATCAGGGTTATTGTCTCATGAGCGGATACATATTT
GAATGTATTTAGAAAAATAAACAAATAGGGGTTCCGCGCACATTTCCCCGAAAAGTGCCACCTGACGTCT
AAGAAACCATTATTATCATGACATTAACCTATAAAAATAGGCGTATCACGAGGCCCTTTCGTCTTCACTA
TAGGAGCTTGGCCCATTGCATACGTTGTATCCATATCATAATATGTACATTTATATTGGCTCATGTCCAA
CATTACCGCCATGTTGACATTGATTATTGACT
